Addgene plasmid #124795: pcDNA3.1-CarO-BFP2-TSERex
Purpose: Expresses the proton pump rhodopsin in mammalian cells under CAG promoter
Depositing lab: Yulong Li. Depositing organization: Peking University. Publication: PARIS, an optogenetic method for functionally mapping gap junctions. Wu L, Dong A, Dong L, Wang SQ, Li Y. Elife. 2019 Jan 14;8. pii: 43366. doi: 10.7554/eLife.43366. PubMed 30638447.
Backbone
  Vector backbone: pcDNA3.1/puro-CAG
  Backbone manufacturer: Michael Lin lab (Addgene plasmid 52519)
  Backbone size w/o insert (bp): 6105
  Total vector size (bp): 7662
  Vector type: Mammalian Expression
Growth in bacteria
  Bacterial resistance: Ampicillin, 100 μg/mL
  Growth temperature: 37°C
  Growth strain: DH5alpha
  Copy number: High Copy
Gene/Insert
  Gene/Insert name: CarO-BFP2
  Species: H. sapiens (human)
  Insert size (bp): 1680
  Promoter: CAG
  Cloning method: Gibson Cloning
  Sequencing primers: 5′ pCAG-F
Terms and licenses: Academic/Nonprofit Terms; Industry Terms: Not Available to Industry
How to cite: pcDNA3.1-CarO-BFP2-TSERex was a gift from Yulong Li (Addgene plasmid # 124795 ; http://n2t.net/addgene:124795 ; RRID:Addgene_124795)
