[The description below was written by a language model from this plasmid's Addgene catalogue record and pLannotate feature annotations shown in this document.]
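Description:
pcDNA3.1-CarO-BFP2-TSERex is a mammalian expression plasmid built on the pcDNA3.1/puro-CAG backbone and designed to express a light-driven proton pump rhodopsin, CarO, fused to a blue fluorescent protein. It is propagated in E. coli as a high-copy plasmid through a ColE1/pUC-type origin with ampicillin selection (AmpR under its bla promoter). It also carries an f1 origin and remnants of lac regulatory sequence. For selection in mammalian cells, an SV40 early promoter drives puromycin N-acetyltransferase, followed by a leftover fragment of a bleomycin-resistance gene and an SV40 polyadenylation signal.

The payload is transcribed from the CAG promoter, seen in the annotation as the CMV enhancer spanning the sequence origin and the chimeric chicken β-actin/rabbit β-globin intron. The short "HBB" hit just downstream most likely reflects β-globin-derived sequence within the promoter rather than a separate gene. The CarO coding region was not recognised by the annotation tool, but it presumably occupies the unannotated stretch upstream of EBFP2. EBFP2 is followed in frame by a short fragment of the human Kir2.1 potassium channel (KCNJ2). This fits the "TSERex" part of the name, suggesting trafficking and ER-export motifs commonly added to improve plasma-membrane delivery of microbial opsins, although the record does not spell this out. A bGH polyadenylation signal ends the transcript.

The catalogue lists the insert species as human, which applies at most to the KCNJ2-derived tail. The listed total size is also slightly smaller than the sequenced record. The associated publication describes PARIS, an optogenetic method for functionally mapping gap junctions, where this construct would supply the light-activated proton pump and BFP2 would mark the expressing cells.
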