Features (pLannotate 1.2.2; 19 found; start..end, strand, type, name):
    653..1669    +  intron         chimeric intron: chimera between introns from chicken β-actin and rabbit β-globin
   1673..1807    +  CDS            HBB: HBB_COLGU - Experimental evidence at transcript level: Swiss-Prot protein existence level 2. Involved in oxygen transport from the lung to the various peripheral tissues. From Colobus guereza (Mantled guereza) (Eastern black-and-white colobus monkey).
   2756..3469    +  CDS            EBFP2: EBFP2 is a basic (constitutively fluorescent) blue fluorescent protein published in 2007, derived from Aequorea victoria. It is reported to be a rapidly-maturing monomer with moderate acid sensitivity.
   3470..3532    +  CDS            KCNJ2 (fragment): KCNJ2_HUMAN - Also known as IRK1. Experimental evidence at protein level: Swiss-Prot protein existence level 1. Probably participates in establishing action potential waveform and excitability of neuronal and muscle tissues. Inward rectifier potassium channels are characterized by a greater tendency to allow potassium to flow into the cell rather than out of it. Their voltage dependence is regulated by the concentration of extracellular potassium; as external potassium is raised, the voltage range of the channel opening shifts to more positive voltages. The inward rectification is mainly due t
   3674..3898    +  polyA_signal   bGH poly(A) signal: bovine growth hormone polyadenylation signal
   3902..3923    +  promoter       SV40 promoter (fragment): SV40 enhancer and early promoter
   3944..4372    +  rep_origin     f1 ori (sequence partly withheld): f1 bacteriophage origin of replication; arrow indicates direction of (+) strand synthesis
   4386..4715    +  promoter       SV40 promoter: SV40 enhancer and early promoter
   4726..5325    +  CDS            PuroR: puromycin N-acetyltransferase; pac from Streptomyces alboniger; confers resistance to puromycin
   5332..5490    +  CDS            ble (fragment): BLE_KLEPN - Experimental evidence at protein level: Swiss-Prot protein existence level 1. Binding protein with a strong affinity to the bleomycin family of antibiotics. Binds to CL990; an antimitotic-antibiotic compound. From Klebsiella pneumoniae.
   5485..5606    +  polyA_signal   SV40 poly(A) signal: SV40 polyadenylation signal
   5679..5695    -  protein_bind   lac operator: The lac repressor binds to the lac operator to inhibit transcription in E. coli. This inhibition can be relieved by adding lactose or isopropyl-β-D-thiogalactopyranoside (IPTG). lac repressor encoded by lacI
   5703..5733    -  promoter       lac promoter: promoter for the E. coli lac operon
   5748..5769    -  protein_bind   CAP binding site: CAP binding activates transcription in the presence of cAMP. E. coli catabolite activator protein
   5782..5874    -  CDS            lacI (fragment): lac repressor; lacI; The lac repressor binds to the lac operator to inhibit transcription in E. coli. This inhibition can be relieved by adding lactose or isopropyl-β-D-thiogalactopyranoside (IPTG).
   6057..6645    -  rep_origin     ori: high-copy-number ColE1/pMB1/pBR322/pUC origin of replication
   6816..7676    -  CDS            AmpR: β-lactamase; bla; confers resistance to ampicillin, carbenicillin, and related antibiotics
   7677..7781    -  promoter       AmpR promoter: bla
   7813..377     +  enhancer       CMV enhancer (across the origin): human cytomegalovirus immediate early enhancer
>Addgene plasmid #124795 | pcDNA3.1-CarO-BFP2-TSERex | addgene full sequence | sequence record 243942 | Addgene NGS Result
ATTGATTATTGACTAGTTATTAATAGTAATCAATTACGGGGTCATTAGTTCATAGCCCATATATGGAGTT
CCGCGTTACATAACTTACGGTAAATGGCCCGCCTGGCTGACCGCCCAACGACCCCCGCCCATTGACGTCA
ATAATGACGTATGTTCCCATAGTAACGCCAATAGGGACTTTCCATTGACGTCAATGGGTGGAGTATTTAC
GGTAAACTGCCCACTTGGCAGTACATCAAGTGTATCATATGCCAAGTACGCCCCCTATTGACGTCAATGA
CGGTAAATGGCCCGCCTGGCATTATGCCCAGTACATGACCTTATGGGACTTTCCTACTTGGCAGTACATC
TACGTATTAGTCATCGCTATTACCATGGTCGAGGTGAGCCCCACGTTCTGCTTCACTCTCCCCATCTCCC
CCCCCTCCCCACCCCCAATTTTGTATTTATTTATTTTTTAATTATTTTGTGCAGCGATGGGGGCGGGGGG
GGGGGGCGCGCGCCGGGCGGGGGGGGGGGGGGGGGGGGGGGGGGGGGGGGGGGGCGGGGAGGGGCGGCGG
CAGCCAATCAGAGCGGCGCGCTCCGAAAGTTTCCTTTTATGGCGAGGCGGCGGCGGCGGCGGCCCTATAA
AAAGCGAAGCGCGCGGCGGGCGGGAGTCGCTGCGCGCTGCCTTCGCCCCGTGCCCCGCTCCGCCGCCGCC
TCGCGCCGCCCGCCCCGGCTCTGACTGACCGCGTTACTCCCACAGGTGAGCGGGCGGGACGGCCCTTCTC
CTCCGGGCTGTAATTAGCGCTTGGTTTAATGACGGCTTGTTTCTTTTCTGTGGCTGCGTGAAAGCCTTGA
GGGGCTCCGGGAGGGCCCTTTGTGCGGGGGGAGCGGCTCGGGGGGTGCGTGCGTGTGTGTGTGCGTGGGG
AGCGCCGCGTGCGGCTCCGCGCTGCCCGGCGGCTGTGAGCGCTGCGGGCGCGGCGCGGGGCTTTGTGCGC
TCCGCAGTGTGCGCGAGGGGAGCGCGGCCGGGGGCGGTGCCCCGCGGTGCGGGGGGGGCTGCGAGGGGAA
CAAAGGCTGCGTGCGGGGTGTGTGCGTGGGGGGGTGAGCAGGGGGTGTGGGCGCGTCGGTCGGGCTGCAA
CCCCCCCTGCACCCCCCTCCCCGAGTTGCTGAGCACGGCCCGGCTTCGGGTGCGGGGCTCCGTACGGGGC
GTGGCGCGGGGCTCGCCGTGCCGGGCGGGGGGTGGCGGCAGGTGGGGGTGCCGGGCGGGGCGGGGCCGCC
TCGGGCCGGGGAGGGCTCGGGGGAGGGGCGCGGCGGCCCCCGGAGCGCCGGCGGCTGTCGAGGCGCGGCG
AGCCGCAGCCATTGCCTTTTATGGTAATCGTGCGAGAGGGCGCAGGGACTTCCTTTGTCCCAAATCTGTG
CGGAGCCGAAATCTGGGAGGCGCCGCCGCACCCCCTCTAGCGGGCGCGGGGCGAAGCGGTGCGGCGCCGG
CAGGAAGGAAATGGGCGGGGAGGGCCTTCGTGCGTCGCCGCGCCGCCGTCCCCTTCTCCCTCTCCAGCCT
CGGGGCTGTCCGCGGGGGGACGGCTGCCTTCGGGGGGGACGGGGCAGGGCGGGGTTCGGCTTCTGGCGTG
TGACCGGCGGCTCTAGAGCCTCTGCTAACCATGTTCATGCCTTCTTCTTTTTCCTACAGCTCCTGGGCAA
CGTGCTGGTTATTGTGCTGTCTCATCATTTTGGCAAAGAATTCCTCGAGGAATTCACTCCTCAGGTGCAG
GCTGCCTATCAGAAGGTGGTGGCTGGTGTGGCCAATGCCCTGGCTCACAAATACCACTGAGATCTGCATG
AGCTAGCCGCCACCATGGCAGACCACTTATATGCCCGCAAGAATGACGCCCTCAATGTTAATCCAGATAT
CGTTAATGGTCAACGTTCTGACATTAATATCACAGTGAGGGGCTCTGATTGGTATTGGGCTGTGTGTGCA
GTGATGACTGTGAGCACCTTCGCATTTCTGGGGTTGGGAATGCGGAAACCGAGAACAGATAGGATCTTTC
ACTACATCACGGCAGGCATTACAATGATCGCCTCTATAGCTTACTTCACCATGGCTTCCAACCTCGGTTG
GACTCCTATCGCAGTGGAATTTCAACGATCAAACCACCGTGTGGCTGGGATTTACAGGGAGATCTTCTAC
GCCCGCTATATAGACTGGTTTCTCACTACCCCCCTGCTCCTTACCGATTTGCTGCTGACCGCGGGAATGC
CCTGGCCGACTGTTTTGTGGGTTATCTTGGTGGACTGGGTAATGATCGTGACGGGGTTGGTGGGCGCACT
CGTTAAGTCTAGTTACAAGTGGGGCTATTTTGCTTTTGGCTGCGCCGCCCTGGCATACATCGTGTATGTG
CTAGCATGGGAGGCCCGTCTGCACGCCAAACACGTTGGACCTGATGTGGGCAGGACTTTTGTCATGTGTG
GGTCCCTGACCGCAGTAGTGTGGATACTGTACCCTATCGCTTGGGGCGTGTGCGAGGGTGGAAACCTCAT
AGCTCCTGATTCAGAGGCAGTGTTTTATGGCATCTTGGATCTGATAGCAAAGCCCGTGTTTGGAGCCCTG
TTACTGTGGGGTCACAGAAACATCGACCCAGCCCGCCTGGGGCTTAGGATTAGAGATATTGATGAGCGCA
TTTTTCCAGACGGGCCAAATAATAAGGTTGCAAGCGGGCACGGGGCCCGGAACGACACCGCCACCGCAAG
CGGATCAAATGTCAACCCTAATGCCGTGAGCAAGGGCGAGGAGCTGTTCACCGGGGTGGTGCCCATCCTG
GTCGAGCTGGACGGCGACGTAAACGGCCACAAGTTCAGCGTGAGGGGCGAGGGCGAGGGCGATGCCACCA
ACGGCAAGCTGACCCTGAAGTTCATCTGCACCACCGGCAAGCTGCCCGTGCCCTGGCCCACCCTCGTGAC
CACCCTGAGCCACGGCGTGCAGTGCTTCGCCCGCTACCCCGACCACATGAAGCAGCACGACTTCTTCAAG
TCCGCCATGCCCGAAGGCTACGTCCAGGAGCGCACCATCTTCTTCAAGGACGACGGCACCTACAAGACCC
GCGCCGAGGTGAAGTTCGAGGGCGACACCCTGGTGAACCGCATCGAGCTGAAGGGCGTCGACTTCAAGGA
GGACGGCAACATCCTGGGGCACAAGCTGGAGTACAACTTCAACAGCCACAACATCTATATCATGGCCGTC
AAGCAGAAGAACGGCATCAAGGTGAACTTCAAGATCCGCCACAACGTGGAGGACGGCAGCGTGCAGCTCG
CCGACCACTACCAGCAGAACACCCCCATCGGCGACGGCCCCGTGCTGCTGCCCGACAGCCACTACCTGAG
CACCCAGTCCGTGCTGAGCAAAGACCCCAACGAGAAGCGCGATCACATGGTCCTGCTGGAGTTCCGCACC
GCCGCCGGGATCACTCTCGGCATGGACGAGCTGTACAAGAAAAGTAGAATCACAAGCGAAGGCGAGTACA
TCCCCCTGGATCAAATAGACATAAATGTAGGTGGATTTTGTTATGAGAATGAATGAAAGCTTGGTACCGA
GCTCGGATCCACTAGTCCAGTGTGGTGGAATTCTGCAGATATCCAGCACAGTGGCGGCCGCTCGAGTCTA
GAGGGCCCGTTTAAACCCGCTGATCAGCCTCGACTGTGCCTTCTAGTTGCCAGCCATCTGTTGTTTGCCC
CTCCCCCGTGCCTTCCTTGACCCTGGAAGGTGCCACTCCCACTGTCCTTTCCTAATAAAATGAGGAAATT
GCATCGCATTGTCTGAGTAGGTGTCATTCTATTCTGGGGGGTGGGGTGGGGCAGGACAGCAAGGGGGAGG
ATTGGGAAGACAATAGCAGGCATGCTGGGGATGCGGTGGGCTCTATGGCTTCTGAGGCGGAAAGAACCAG
CTGGGGCTCTAGGGGGTATCCCC
[124 nt withheld, positions 3944-4067]
C
[91 nt withheld, positions 4069-4159]
A
[49 nt withheld, positions 4161-4209]
CCTTTGACGTTGGAGTCCACGTTCTTT
[37 nt withheld, positions 4237-4273]
ACCCTATCTCGGTCTATTCTTTTGATTTATAAGGGATTTTGCCGATTTCGGCCTATTGGTTAAAAAATGA
GCTGATTTAACAAAAATTTAACGCGAATTAATTCTGTGGAATGTGTGTCAGTTAGGGTGTGGAAAGTCCC
CAGGCTCCCCAGCAGGCAGAAGTATGCAAAGCATGCATCTCAATTAGTCAGCAACCAGGTGTGGAAAGTC
CCCAGGCTCCCCAGCAGGCAGAAGTATGCAAAGCATGCATCTCAATTAGTCAGCAACCATAGTCCCGCCC
CTAACTCCGCCCATCCCGCCCCTAACTCCGCCCAGTTCCGCCCATTCTCCGCCCCATGGCTGACTAATTT
TTTTTATTTATGCAGAGGCCGAGGCCGCCTCTGCCTCTGAGCTATTCCAGAAGTAGTGAGGAGGCTTTTT
TGGAGGCCTAGGCTTTTGCAAAAAGCTCCCGCATGACCGAGTACAAGCCCACGGTGCGCCTCGCCACCCG
CGACGACGTCCCCAGGGCCGTACGCACCCTCGCCGCCGCGTTCGCCGACTACCCCGCCACGCGCCACACC
GTCGATCCGGACCGCCACATCGAGCGGGTCACCGAGCTGCAAGAACTCTTCCTCACGCGCGTCGGGCTCG
ACATCGGCAAGGTGTGGGTCGCGGACGACGGCGCCGCGGTGGCGGTCTGGACCACGCCGGAGAGCGTCGA
AGCGGGGGCGGTGTTCGCCGAGATCGGCCCGCGCATGGCCGAGTTGAGCGGTTCCCGGCTGGCCGCGCAG
CAACAGATGGAAGGCCTCCTGGCGCCGCACCGGCCCAAGGAGCCCGCGTGGTTCCTGGCCACCGTCGGCG
TCTCGCCCGACCACCAGGGCAAGGGTCTGGGCAGCGCCGTCGTGCTCCCCGGAGTGGAGGCGGCCGAGCG
CGCCGGGGTGCCCGCCTTCCTGGAGACCTCCGCGCCCCGCAACCTCCCCTTCTACGAGCGGCTCGGCTTC
ACCGTCACCGCCGACGTCGAGGTGCCCGAAGGACCGCGCACCTGGTGCATGACCCGCAAGCCCGGTGCCT
GATTCGAAATGACCGACCAAGCGACGCCCAACCTGCCATCACGAGATTTCGATTCCACCGCCGCCTTCTA
TGAAAGGTTGGGCTTCGGAATCGTTTTCCGGGACGCCGGCTGGATGATCCTCCAGCGCGGGGATCTCATG
CTGGAGTTCTTCGCCCACCCCAACTTGTTTATTGCAGCTTATAATGGTTACAAATAAAGCAATAGCATCA
CAAATTTCACAAATAAAGCATTTTTTTCACTGCATTCTAGTTGTGGTTTGTCCAAACTCATCAATGTATC
TTATCATGTCTGTATACCGTCGACCTCTAGCTAGAGCTTGGCGTAATCATGGTCATAGCTGTTTCCTGTG
TGAAATTGTTATCCGCTCACAATTCCACACAACATACGAGCCGGAAGCATAAAGTGTAAAGCCTGGGGTG
CCTAATGAGTGAGCTAACTCACATTAATTGCGTTGCGCTCACTGCCCGCTTTCCAGTCGGGAAACCTGTC
GTGCCAGCTGCATTAATGAATCGGCCAACGCGCGGGGAGAGGCGGTTTGCGTATTGGGCGCTCTTCCGCT
TCCTCGCTCACTGACTCGCTGCGCTCGGTCGTTCGGCTGCGGCGAGCGGTATCAGCTCACTCAAAGGCGG
TAATACGGTTATCCACAGAATCAGGGGATAACGCAGGAAAGAACATGTGAGCAAAAGGCCAGCAAAAGGC
CAGGAACCGTAAAAAGGCCGCGTTGCTGGCGTTTTTCCATAGGCTCCGCCCCCCTGACGAGCATCACAAA
AATCGACGCTCAAGTCAGAGGTGGCGAAACCCGACAGGACTATAAAGATACCAGGCGTTTCCCCCTGGAA
GCTCCCTCGTGCGCTCTCCTGTTCCGACCCTGCCGCTTACCGGATACCTGTCCGCCTTTCTCCCTTCGGG
AAGCGTGGCGCTTTCTCATAGCTCACGCTGTAGGTATCTCAGTTCGGTGTAGGTCGTTCGCTCCAAGCTG
GGCTGTGTGCACGAACCCCCCGTTCAGCCCGACCGCTGCGCCTTATCCGGTAACTATCGTCTTGAGTCCA
ACCCGGTAAGACACGACTTATCGCCACTGGCAGCAGCCACTGGTAACAGGATTAGCAGAGCGAGGTATGT
AGGCGGTGCTACAGAGTTCTTGAAGTGGTGGCCTAACTACGGCTACACTAGAAGAACAGTATTTGGTATC
TGCGCTCTGCTGAAGCCAGTTACCTTCGGAAAAAGAGTTGGTAGCTCTTGATCCGGCAAACAAACCACCG
CTGGTAGCGGTGGTTTTTTTGTTTGCAAGCAGCAGATTACGCGCAGAAAAAAAGGATCTCAAGAAGATCC
TTTGATCTTTTCTACGGGGTCTGACGCTCAGTGGAACGAAAACTCACGTTAAGGGATTTTGGTCATGAGA
TTATCAAAAAGGATCTTCACCTAGATCCTTTTAAATTAAAAATGAAGTTTTAAATCAATCTAAAGTATAT
ATGAGTAAACTTGGTCTGACAGTTACCAATGCTTAATCAGTGAGGCACCTATCTCAGCGATCTGTCTATT
TCGTTCATCCATAGTTGCCTGACTCCCCGTCGTGTAGATAACTACGATACGGGAGGGCTTACCATCTGGC
CCCAGTGCTGCAATGATACCGCGAGACCCACGCTCACCGGCTCCAGATTTATCAGCAATAAACCAGCCAG
CCGGAAGGGCCGAGCGCAGAAGTGGTCCTGCAACTTTATCCGCCTCCATCCAGTCTATTAATTGTTGCCG
GGAAGCTAGAGTAAGTAGTTCGCCAGTTAATAGTTTGCGCAACGTTGTTGCCATTGCTACAGGCATCGTG
GTGTCACGCTCGTCGTTTGGTATGGCTTCATTCAGCTCCGGTTCCCAACGATCAAGGCGAGTTACATGAT
CCCCCATGTTGTGCAAAAAAGCGGTTAGCTCCTTCGGTCCTCCGATCGTTGTCAGAAGTAAGTTGGCCGC
AGTGTTATCACTCATGGTTATGGCAGCACTGCATAATTCTCTTACTGTCATGCCATCCGTAAGATGCTTT
TCTGTGACTGGTGAGTACTCAACCAAGTCATTCTGAGAATAGTGTATGCGGCGACCGAGTTGCTCTTGCC
CGGCGTCAATACGGGATAATACCGCGCCACATAGCAGAACTTTAAAAGTGCTCATCATTGGAAAACGTTC
TTCGGGGCGAAAACTCTCAAGGATCTTACCGCTGTTGAGATCCAGTTCGATGTAACCCACTCGTGCACCC
AACTGATCTTCAGCATCTTTTACTTTCACCAGCGTTTCTGGGTGAGCAAAAACAGGAAGGCAAAATGCCG
CAAAAAAGGGAATAAGGGCGACACGGAAATGTTGAATACTCATACTCTTCCTTTTTCAATATTATTGAAG
CATTTATCAGGGTTATTGTCTCATGAGCGGATACATATTTGAATGTATTTAGAAAAATAAACAAATAGGG
GTTCCGCGCACATTTCCCCGAAAAGTGCCACCTGACGTCGAC
